>Addgene plasmid #76714 | PIK3C2B gRNA (BRDN0001145952) | addgene full sequence | sequence record 186362 | Addgene Assembled Sequence
CCCGGGTGCAAAGATGGATAAAGTTTTAAACAGAGAGGAATCTTTGCAGCTAATGGACCTTCTAGGTCTT
GAAAGGAGTGGGAATTGGCTCCGGTGCCCGTCAGTGGGCAGAGCGCACATCGCCCACAGTCCCCGAGAAG
TTGGGGGGAGGGGTCGGCAATTGATCCGGTGCCTAGAGAAGGTGGCGCGGGGTAAACTGGGAAAGTGATG
TCGTGTACTGGCTCCGCCTTTTTCCCGAGGGTGGGGGAGAACCGTATATAAGTGCAGTAGTCGCCGTGAA
CGTTCTTTTTCGCAACGGGTTTGCCGCCAGAACACAGGTAAGTGCCGTGTGTGGTTCCCGCGGGCCTGGC
CTCTTTACGGGTTATGGCCCTTGCGTGCCTTGAATTACTTCCACCTGGCTGCAGTACGTGATTCTTGATC
CCGAGCTTCGGGTTGGAAGTGGGTGGGAGAGTTCGAGGCCTTGCGCTTAAGGAGCCCCTTCGCCTCGTGC
TTGAGTTGAGGCCTGGCCTGGGCGCTGGGGCCGCCGCGTGCGAATCTGGTGGCACCTTCGCGCCTGTCTC
GCTGCTTTCGATAAGTCTCTAGCCATTTAAAATTTTTGATGACCTGCTGCGACGCTTTTTTTCTGGCAAG
ATAGTCTTGTAAATGCGGGCCAAGATCTGCACACTGGTATTTCGGTTTTTGGGGCCGCGGGCGGCGACGG
GGCCCGTGCGTCCCAGCGCACATGTTCGGCGAGGCGGGGCCTGCGAGCGCGGCCACCGAGAATCGGACGG
GGGTAGTCTCAAGCTGGCCGGCCTGCTCTGGTGCCTGGCCTCGCGCCGCCGTGTATCGCCCCGCCCTGGG
CGGCAAGGCTGGCCCGGTCGGCACCAGTTGCGTGAGCGGAAAGATGGCCGCTTCCCGGCCCTGCTGCAGG
GAGCTCAAAATGGAGGACGCGGCGCTCGGGAGAGCGGGCGGGTGAGTCACCCACACAAAGGAAAAGGGCC
TTTCCGTCCTCAGCCGTCGCTTCATGTGACTCCACGGAGTACCGGGCGCCGTCCAGGCACCTCGATTAGT
TCTCGAGCTTTTGGAGTACGTCGTCTTTAGGTTGGGGGGAGGGGTTTTATGCGATGGAGTTTCCCCACAC
TGAGTGGGTGGAGACTGAAGTTAGGCCAGCTTGGCACTTGATGTAATTCTCCTTGGAATTTGCCCTTTTT
GAGTTTGGATCTTGGTTCATTCTCAAGCCTCAGACAGTGGTTCAAAGTTTTTTTCTTCCATTTCAGGTGT
CGTGACGTACGGCCACCATGACCGAGTACAAGCCCACGGTGCGCCTCGCCACCCGCGACGACGTCCCCAG
GGCCGTACGCACCCTCGCCGCCGCGTTCGCCGACTACCCCGCCACGCGCCACACCGTCGATCCGGACCGC
CACATCGAGCGGGTCACCGAGCTGCAAGAACTCTTCCTCACGCGCGTCGGGCTCGACATCGGCAAGGTGT
GGGTCGCGGACGACGGCGCCGCCGTGGCGGTCTGGACCACGCCGGAGAGCGTCGAAGCGGGGGCGGTGTT
CGCCGAGATCGGCCCGCGCATGGCCGAGTTGAGCGGTTCCCGGCTGGCCGCGCAGCAACAGATGGAAGGC
CTCCTGGCGCCGCACCGGCCCAAGGAGCCCGCGTGGTTCCTGGCCACCGTCGGAGTCTCGCCCGACCACC
AGGGCAAGGGTCTGGGCAGCGCCGTCGTGCTCCCCGGAGTGGAGGCGGCCGAGCGCGCCGGGGTGCCCGC
CTTCCTGGAGACCTCCGCGCCCCGCAACCTCCCCTTCTACGAGCGGCTCGGCTTCACCGTCACCGCCGAC
GTCGAGGTGCCCGAAGGACCGCGCACCTGGTGCATGACCCGCAAGCCCGGTGCCTGAACGCGTTAAGTCG
ACAATCAACCTCTGGATTACAAAATTTGTGAAAGATTGACTGGTATTCTTAACTATGTTGCTCCTTTTAC
GCTATGTGGATACGCTGCTTTAATGCCTTTGTATCATGCTATTGCTTCCCGTATGGCTTTCATTTTCTCC
TCCTTGTATAAATCCTGGTTGCTGTCTCTTTATGAGGAGTTGTGGCCCGTTGTCAGGCAACGTGGCGTGG
TGTGCACTGTGTTTGCTGACGCAACCCCCACTGGTTGGGGCATTGCCACCACCTGTCAGCTCCTTTCCGG
GACTTTCGCTTTCCCCCTCCCTATTGCCACGGCGGAACTCATCGCCGCCTGCCTTGCCCGCTGCTGGACA
GGGGCTCGGCTGTTGGGCACTGACAATTCCGTGGTGTTGTCGGGGAAATCATCGTCCTTTCCTTGGCTGC
TCGCCTGTGTTGCCACCTGGATTCTGCGCGGGACGTCCTTCTGCTACGTCCCTTCGGCCCTCAATCCAGC
GGACCTTCCTTCCCGCGGCCTGCTGCCGGCTCTGCGGCCTCTTCCGCGTCTTCGCCTTCGCCCTCAGACG
AGTCGGATCTCCCTTTGGGCCGCCTCCCCGCGTCGACTTTAAGACCAATGACTTACAAGGCAGCTGTAGA
TCTTAGCCACTTTTTAAAAGAAAAGGGGGGACTGGAAGGGCTAATTCACTCCCAACGAAGACAAGATCTG
CTTTTTGCTTGTACTGGGTCTCTCTGGTTAGACCAGATCTGAGCCTGGGAGCTCTCTGGCTAACTAGGGA
ACCCACTGCTTAAGCCTCAATAAAGCTTGCCTTGAGTGCTTCAAGTAGTGTGTGCCCGTCTGTTGTGTGA
CTCTGGTAACTAGAGATCCCTCAGACCCTTTTAGTCAGTGTGGAAAATCTCTAGCAGTACGTATAGTAGT
TCATGTCATCTTATTATTCAGTATTTATAACTTGCAAAGAAATGAATATCAGAGAGTGAGAGGAACTTGT
TTATTGCAGCTTATAATGGTTACAAATAAAGCAATAGCATCACAAATTTCACAAATAAAGCATTTTTTTC
ACTGCATTCTAGTTGTGGTTTGTCCAAACTCATCAATGTATCTTATCATGTCTGGCTCTAGCTATCCCGC
CCCTAACTCCGCCCATCCCGCCCCTAACTCCGCCCAGTTCCGCCCATTCTCCGCCCCATGGCTGACTAAT
TTTTTTTATTTATGCAGAGGCCGAGGCCGCCTCGGCCTCTGAGCTATTCCAGAAGTAGTGAGGAGGCTTT
TTTGGAGGCCTAGGGACGTACCCAATTCGCCCTATAGTGAGTCGTATTACGCGCGCTCACTGGCCGTCGT
TTTACAACGTCGTGACTGGGAAAACCCTGGCGTTACCCAACTTAATCGCCTTGCAGCACATCCCCCTTTC
GCCAGCTGGCGTAATAGCGAAGAGGCCCGCACCGATCGCCCTTCCCAACAGTTGCGCAGCCTGAATGGCG
AATGGG
[124 nt withheld, positions 3367-3490]
C
[91 nt withheld, positions 3492-3582]
A
[49 nt withheld, positions 3584-3632]
CCTTTGACGTTGGAGTCCACGTTCTTT
[37 nt withheld, positions 3660-3696]
ACCCTATCTCGGTCTATTCTTTTGATTTATAAGGGATTTTGCCGATTTCGGCCTATTGGTTAAAAAATGA
GCTGATTTAACAAAAATTTAACGCGAATTTTAACAAAATATTAACGCTTACAATTTAGGTGGCACTTTTC
GGGGAAATGTGCGCGGAACCCCTATTTGTTTATTTTTCTAAATACATTCAAATATGTATCCGCTCATGAG
ACAATAACCCTGATAAATGCTTCAATAATATTGAAAAAGGAAGAGTATGAGTATTCAACATTTCCGTGTC
GCCCTTATTCCCTTTTTTGCGGCATTTTGCCTTCCTGTTTTTGCTCACCCAGAAACGCTGGTGAAAGTAA
AAGATGCTGAAGATCAGTTGGGTGCACGAGTGGGTTACATCGAACTGGATCTCAACAGCGGTAAGATCCT
TGAGAGTTTTCGCCCCGAAGAACGTTTTCCAATGATGAGCACTTTTAAAGTTCTGCTATGTGGCGCGGTA
TTATCCCGTATTGACGCCGGGCAAGAGCAACTCGGTCGCCGCATACACTATTCTCAGAATGACTTGGTTG
AGTACTCACCAGTCACAGAAAAGCATCTTACGGATGGCATGACAGTAAGAGAATTATGCAGTGCTGCCAT
AACCATGAGTGATAACACTGCGGCCAACTTACTTCTGACAACGATCGGAGGACCGAAGGAGCTAACCGCT
TTTTTGCACAACATGGGGGATCATGTAACTCGCCTTGATCGTTGGGAACCGGAGCTGAATGAAGCCATAC
CAAACGACGAGCGTGACACCACGATGCCTGTAGCAATGGCAACAACGTTGCGCAAACTATTAACTGGCGA
ACTACTTACTCTAGCTTCCCGGCAACAATTAATAGACTGGATGGAGGCGGATAAAGTTGCAGGACCACTT
CTGCGCTCGGCCCTTCCGGCTGGCTGGTTTATTGCTGATAAATCTGGAGCCGGTGAGCGTGGGTCTCGCG
GTATCATTGCAGCACTGGGGCCAGATGGTAAGCCCTCCCGTATCGTAGTTATCTACACGACGGGGAGTCA
GGCAACTATGGATGAACGAAATAGACAGATCGCTGAGATAGGTGCCTCACTGATTAAGCATTGGTAACTG
TCAGACCAAGTTTACTCATATATACTTTAGATTGATTTAAAACTTCATTTTTAATTTAAAAGGATCTAGG
TGAAGATCCTTTTTGATAATCTCATGACCAAAATCCCTTAACGTGAGTTTTCGTTCCACTGAGCGTCAGA
CCCCGTAGAAAAGATCAAAGGATCTTCTTGAGATCCTTTTTTTCTGCGCGTAATCTGCTGCTTGCAAACA
AAAAAACCACCGCTACCAGCGGTGGTTTGTTTGCCGGATCAAGAGCTACCAACTCTTTTTCCGAAGGTAA
CTGGCTTCAGCAGAGCGCAGATACCAAATACTGTTCTTCTAGTGTAGCCGTAGTTAGGCCACCACTTCAA
GAACTCTGTAGCACCGCCTACATACCTCGCTCTGCTAATCCTGTTACCAGTGGCTGCTGCCAGTGGCGAT
AAGTCGTGTCTTACCGGGTTGGACTCAAGACGATAGTTACCGGATAAGGCGCAGCGGTCGGGCTGAACGG
GGGGTTCGTGCACACAGCCCAGCTTGGAGCGAACGACCTACACCGAACTGAGATACCTACAGCGTGAGCT
ATGAGAAAGCGCCACGCTTCCCGAAGGGAGAAAGGCGGACAGGTATCCGGTAAGCGGCAGGGTCGGAACA
GGAGAGCGCACGAGGGAGCTTCCAGGGGGAAACGCCTGGTATCTTTATAGTCCTGTCGGGTTTCGCCACC
TCTGACTTGAGCGTCGATTTTTGTGATGCTCGTCAGGGGGGCGGAGCCTATGGAAAAACGCCAGCAACGC
GGCCTTTTTACGGTTCCTGGCCTTTTGCTGGCCTTTTGCTCACATGTTCTTTCCTGCGTTATCCCCTGAT
TCTGTGGATAACCGTATTACCGCCTTTGAGTGAGCTGATACCGCTCGCCGCAGCCGAACGACCGAGCGCA
GCGAGTCAGTGAGCGAGGAAGCGGAAGAGCGCCCAATACGCAAACCGCCTCTCCCCGCGCGTTGGCCGAT
TCATTAATGCAGCTGGCACGACAGGTTTCCCGACTGGAAAGCGGGCAGTGAGCGCAACGCAATTAATGTG
AGTTAGCTCACTCATTAGGCACCCCAGGCTTTACACTTTATGCTTCCGGCTCGTATGTTGTGTGGAATTG
TGAGCGGATAACAATTTCACACAGGAAACAGCTATGACCATGATTACGCCAAGCGCGCAATTAACCCTCA
CTAAAGGGAACAAAAGCTGGAGCTGCAAGCTTAATGTAGTCTTATGCAATACTCTTGTAGTCTTGCAACA
TGGTAACGATGAGTTAGCAACATGCCTTACAAGGAGAGAAAAAGCACCGTGCATGCCGATTGGTGGAAGT
AAGGTGGTACGATCGTGCCTTATTAGGAAGGCAACAGACGGGTCTGACATGGATTGGACGAACCACTGAA
TTGCCGCATTGCAGAGATATTGTATTTAAGTGCCTAGCTCGATACATAAACGGGTCTCTCTGGTTAGACC
AGATCTGAGCCTGGGAGCTCTCTGGCTAACTAGGGAACCCACTGCTTAAGCCTCAATAAAGCTTGCCTTG
AGTGCTTCAAGTAGTGTGTGCCCGTCTGTTGTGTGACTCTGGTAACTAGAGATCCCTCAGACCCTTTTAG
TCAGTGTGGAAAATCTCTAGCAGTGGCGCCCGAACAGGGACTTGAAAGCGAAAGGGAAACCAGAGGAGCT
CTCTCGACGCAGGACTCGGCTTGCTGAAGCGCGCACGGCAAGAGGCGAGGGGCGGCGACTGGTGAGTACG
CCAAAAATTTTGACTAGCGGAGGCTAGAAGGAGAGAGATGGGTGCGAGAGCGTCAGTATTAAGCGGGGGA
GAATTAGATCGCGATGGGAAAAAATTCGGTTAAGGCCAGGGGGAAAGAAAAAATATAAATTAAAACATAT
AGTATGGGCAAGCAGGGAGCTAGAACGATTCGCAGTTAATCCTGGCCTGTTAGAAACATCAGAAGGCTGT
AGACAAATACTGGGACAGCTACAACCATCCCTTCAGACAGGATCAGAAGAACTTAGATCATTATATAATA
CAGTAGCAACCCTCTATTGTGTGCATCAAAGGATAGAGATAAAAGACACCAAGGAAGCTTTAGACAAGAT
AGAGGAAGAGCAAAACAAAAGTAAGACCACCGCACAGCAAGCGGCCGCTGATCTTCAGACCTGGAGGAGG
AGATATGAGGGACAATTGGAGAAGTGAATTATATAAATATAAAGTAGTAAAAATTGAACCATTAGGAGTA
GCACCCACCAAGGCAAAGAGAAGAGTGGTGCAGAGAGAAAAAAGAGCAGTGGGAATAGGAGCTTTGTTCC
TTGGGTTCTTGGGAGCAGCAGGAAGCACTATGGGCGCAGCGTCAATGACGCTGACGGTACAGGCCAGACA
ATTATTGTCTGGTATAGTGCAGCAGCAGAACAATTTGCTGAGGGCTATTGAGGCGCAACAGCATCTGTTG
CAACTCACAGTCTGGGGCATCAAGCAGCTCCAGGCAAGAATCCTGGCTGTGGAAAGATACCTAAAGGATC
AACAGCTCCTGGGGATTTGGGGTTGCTCTGGAAAACTCATTTGCACCACTGCTGTGCCTTGGAATGCTAG
TTGGAGTAATAAATCTCTGGAACAGATTTGGAATCACACGACCTGGATGGAGTGGGACAGAGAAATTAAC
AATTACACAAGCTTAATACACTCCTTAATTGAAGAATCGCAAAACCAGCAAGAAAAGAATGAACAAGAAT
TATTGGAATTAGATAAATGGGCAAGTTTGTGGAATTGGTTTAACATAACAAATTGGCTGTGGTATATAAA
ATTATTCATAATGATAGTAGGAGGCTTGGTAGGTTTAAGAATAGTTTTTGCTGTACTTTCTATAGTGAAT
AGAGTTAGGCAGGGATATTCACCATTATCGTTTCAGACCCACCTCCCAACCCCGAGGGGACCCAGAGAGG
GCCTATTTCCCATGATTCCTTCATATTTGCATATACGATACAAGGCTGTTAGAGAGATAATTAGAATTAA
TTTGACTGTAAACACAAAGATATTAGTACAAAATACGTGACGTAGAAAGTAATAATTTCTTGGGTAGTTT
GCAGTTTTAAAATTATGTTTTAAAATGGACTATCATATGCTTACCGTAACTTGAAAGTATTTCGATTTCT
TGGCTTTATATATCTTGTGGAAAGGACGAAACACCGTTCCCTTAACCAGCAGACTGGTTTTAGAGCTAGA
AATAGCAAGTTAAAATAAGGCTAGTCCGTTATCAACTTGAAAAAGTGGCACCGAGTCGGTGCTTTTTTAA
GCTTGGCGTAACTAGATCTTGAGACAAATGGCAGTATTCATCCACAATTTTAAAAGAAAAGGGGGGATTG
GGGGGTACAGTGCAGGGGAAAGAATAGTAGACATAATAGCAACAGACATACAAACTAAAGAATTACAAAA
ACAAATTACAAAAATTCAAAATTTTCGGGTTTATTACAGGGACAGCAGAGATCCACTTTGGCGCCGGCTC
GAGGGGG
Features (pLannotate 1.2.2; 29 found; start..end, strand, type, name):
     14..80      +  CDS            small t antigen (fragment): SV40 (simian virus 40) small t antigen
    106..317     +  promoter       EF-1α core promoter: core promoter for human elongation factor EF-1α
    318..1256    +  intron         EF-1α intron A: intron upstream of the start codon of human EF-1α
   1278..1877    +  CDS            PuroR (fragment): puromycin N-acetyltransferase; pac from Streptomyces; confers resistance to puromycin
   1893..2481    +  misc_feature   WPRE: woodchuck hepatitis virus posttranscriptional regulatory element
   2532..2551    +  misc_feature   cPPT/CTS (fragment): central polypurine tract and central termination sequence of HIV-1
   2553..2786    +  LTR            3' LTR (ΔU3): self-inactivating 3' long terminal repeat (LTR) from HIV-1
   2864..2985    +  polyA_signal   SV40 poly(A) signal: SV40 polyadenylation signal
   3025..3160    +  rep_origin     SV40 ori: SV40 origin of replication
   3181..3199    -  promoter       T7 promoter: promoter for bacteriophage T7 RNA polymerase
   3207..3362    +  CDS            lacZα (fragment): LacZα fragment of β-galactosidase; lacZ fragment
   3367..3795    +  rep_origin     f1 ori (sequence partly withheld): f1 bacteriophage origin of replication; arrow indicates direction of (+) strand synthesis
   3848..3952    +  promoter       AmpR promoter: bla
   3953..4813    +  CDS            AmpR: β-lactamase; bla; confers resistance to ampicillin, carbenicillin, and related antibiotics
   4984..5572    +  rep_origin     ori: high-copy-number ColE1/pMB1/pBR322/pUC origin of replication
   5755..5847    +  CDS            lacI (fragment): lac repressor; lacI; The lac repressor binds to the lac operator to inhibit transcription in E. coli. This inhibition can be relieved by adding lactose or isopropyl-β-D-thiogalactopyranoside (IPTG).
   5860..5881    +  protein_bind   CAP binding site: CAP binding activates transcription in the presence of cAMP. E. coli catabolite activator protein
   5896..5926    +  promoter       lac promoter: promoter for the E. coli lac operon
   5934..5950    +  protein_bind   lac operator: The lac repressor binds to the lac operator to inhibit transcription in E. coli. This inhibition can be relieved by adding lactose or isopropyl-β-D-thiogalactopyranoside (IPTG). lac repressor encoded by lacI
   5995..6013    +  promoter       T3 promoter: promoter for bacteriophage T3 RNA polymerase
   6041..6267    +  promoter       RSV promoter: Rous sarcoma virus enhancer/promoter
   6268..6448    +  LTR            5' LTR (truncated): truncated 5' long terminal repeat (LTR) from HIV-1
   6495..6620    +  misc_feature   HIV-1 Ψ: packaging signal of human immunodeficiency virus type 1
   6604..6967    +  CDS            HIV-1 gag (fragment): gag protein from human immunodeficiency virus 1; gag
   7113..7346    +  misc_feature   RRE: The Rev response element (RRE) of HIV-1 allows for Rev-dependent mRNA export from the nucleus to the cytoplasm.
   7723..7749    +  CDS            Rev (fragment): human immunodeficiency virus 1 (HIV-1) Rev protein; rev; enhances nuclear export of unspliced and incompletely spliced viral mRNAs
   7753..7993    +  promoter       U6 promoter: RNA polymerase III promoter for human U6 snRNA
   8023..8098    +  misc_RNA       gRNA scaffold: guide RNA scaffold for the Streptococcus pyogenes CRISPR/Cas9 system
   8154..8271    +  misc_feature   cPPT/CTS: central polypurine tract and central termination sequence of HIV-1
