[The description below was written by a language model from this plasmid's Addgene catalogue record and pLannotate feature annotations shown in this document.]
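Description:
PIK3C2B gRNA (BRDN0001145952) is a third-generation lentiviral CRISPR guide plasmid built on the lentiGuide-Puro backbone and designed to deliver a single guide RNA against human PIK3C2B (also known as C2-PI3K), with the guide designed against the NM_002646.3 reference transcript. It is propagated in E. coli as a high-copy plasmid through a ColE1/pUC-type origin with ampicillin selection from the β-lactamase gene. The 8,323 nt backbone also carries an f1 origin, an SV40 origin and poly(A) signal, and leftover lac and T7/T3 promoter elements from the parental cloning vector.

The lentiviral cassette begins with an RSV promoter fused to a truncated HIV-1 5' LTR, which makes genomic RNA production Tat-independent. This is followed by the Ψ packaging signal with a partial gag sequence, the Rev response element for Rev-dependent nuclear export, and a cPPT/CTS element that aids nuclear import of the provirus. It ends in a self-inactivating ΔU3 3' LTR. Within this cassette, the human U6 RNA polymerase III promoter drives the PIK3C2B-targeting spacer joined to the Streptococcus pyogenes Cas9 guide scaffold. A separate EF-1α promoter with its intron A expresses puromycin N-acetyltransferase for selecting transduced mammalian cells, and a WPRE downstream enhances transcript expression.

The plasmid does not encode Cas9, so it is meant to be used with a separate Cas9 vector such as lentiCas9-Blast or in cells that already express Cas9. It belongs to a human kinome guide collection and is suited to targeting PIK3C2B for Cas9-mediated disruption.
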