Addgene plasmid #76714: PIK3C2B gRNA (BRDN0001145952)
Purpose: 3rd generation lentiviral gRNA plasmid targeting human PIK3C2B
Depositing lab: John Doench & David Root. Depositing organization: Broad Institute. Publication: Optimized sgRNA design to maximize activity and minimize off-target effects of CRISPR-Cas9. Doench JG, Fusi N, Sullender M, Hegde M, Vaimberg EW, Donovan KF, Smith I, Tothova Z, Wilen C, Orchard R, Virgin HW, Listgarten J, Root DE. Nat Biotechnol. 2016 Jan 18. doi: 10.1038/nbt.3437. PubMed 26780180.
Backbone
  Vector backbone: lentiGuide-Puro
  Backbone manufacturer: Zhang Lab (Addgene plasmid # 52963)
  Vector type: Mammalian Expression, Lentiviral, CRISPR
  Selectable markers: Puromycin
Growth in bacteria
  Bacterial resistance: Ampicillin, 100 μg/mL
  Growth temperature: 37°C
  Growth strain: DH5alpha
  Copy number: High Copy
Gene/Insert
  Gene/Insert name: PIK3C2B (alt names: PIK3C2B; NM_002646.3)
  gRNA/shRNA sequence: TTCCCTTAACCAGCAGACTG
  Species: H. sapiens (human)
  Entrez Gene: PIK3C2B (a.k.a. C2-PI3K)
  Promoter: hU6
  Cloning method: Unknown
  Sequencing primers: 5′ U6-F; 3′ pS2-R
Terms and licenses: Academic/Nonprofit Terms; Industry Terms: Not Available to Industry
Depositor comments: The gRNA was designed to target the following Genbank reference sequence(s): NM_002646.3. Note that this plasmid does NOT contain Cas9. It should be used in conjunction with lentiCas9-Blast (Addgene #52962) or otherwise with cell lines already expressing Cas9. Browse the full kinome gRNA library at http://www.addgene.org/pooled-library/broadgpp-human-kinome/ or visit http://www.broadinstitute.org/rnai/public/ for detailed protocols and information.
How to cite: PIK3C2B gRNA (BRDN0001145952) was a gift from John Doench & David Root (Addgene plasmid # 76714 ; http://n2t.net/addgene:76714 ; RRID:Addgene_76714)
