>Addgene plasmid #76714 | PIK3C2B gRNA (BRDN0001145952) | depositor partial sequence | sequence record 144174 | Target Sequence
TTCCCTTAACCAGCAGACTG
