>Addgene plasmid #76714 | PIK3C2B gRNA (BRDN0001145952) | addgene partial sequence | sequence record 186361 | hU6-F
TAGAAAGTAATAATTTCTTGGGTAGTTTGCAGTTTTAAAATTATGTTTTAAAATGGACTATCATATGCTT
ACCGTAACTTGAAAGTATTTCGATTTCTTGGCTTTATATATCTTGTGGAAAGGACGAAACACCGTTCCCT
TAACCAGCAGACTGGTTTTAGAGCTAGAAATAGCAAGTTAAAATAAGGCTAGTCCGTTATCAACTTGAAA
AAGTGGCACCGAGTCGGTGCTTTTTTAAGCTTGGCGTAACTAGATCTTGAGACAAATGGCAGTATTCATC
CACAATTTTAAAAGAAAAGGGGGGATTGGGGGGTACAGTGCAGGGGAAAGAATAGTAGACATAATAGCAA
CAGACATACAAACTAAAGAATTACAAAAACAAATTACAAAAATTCAAAATTTTCGGGTTTATTACAGGGA
CAGCAGAGATCCACTTTGGCGCCGGCTCGAGGGGGCCCGGGTGCAAAGATGGATAAAGTTTTAAACAGAG
AGGAATCTTTGCAGCTAATGGACCTTCTAGGTCTTGAAAGGAGTGGGAATTGGCTCCGGTGCCCGTCAGT
GGGCAGAGCG
